Addgene plasmid #42566: ankG-mCherry
Depositing lab: Benedicte Dargent. Depositing organization: Aix-Marseille Universite. Publication: End-binding proteins EB3 and EB1 link microtubules to ankyrin G in the axon initial segment. Leterrier C, Vacher H, Fache MP, d'Ortoli SA, Castets F, Autillo-Touati A, Dargent B. Proc Natl Acad Sci U S A. 2011 May 24;108(21):8826-31. doi: 10.1073/pnas.1018671108. Epub 2011 May 6. PubMed 21551097.
Backbone
  Vector backbone: pEGFP-N1
  Backbone manufacturer: Clontech
  Backbone size w/o insert (bp): 4000
  Total vector size (bp): 12500
  Modifications to backbone: eGFP replaced by mCherry (Sal I / Not I)
  Vector type: Mammalian Expression
Growth in bacteria
  Bacterial resistance: Kanamycin, 50 μg/mL
  Growth temperature: 37°C
  Growth strain: DH5alpha
  Copy number: High Copy
Gene/Insert
  Gene/Insert name: ankyrin G (alt name: ANK3)
  Species: R. norvegicus (rat)
  Insert size (bp): 8500
  Entrez Gene: Ank3 (a.k.a. ANK-3)
  Promoter: CMV
  Tag / fusion protein: mCherry (C terminal on backbone)
  Cloning method: Restriction Enzyme; 5′ cloning site EcoRI (not destroyed); 3′ cloning site SalI (not destroyed)
  Sequencing primers: 5′ GATTTCCAAGTCTCCACC; 3′ GACAAACCACAACTAGAATGCAG
Resource information
  A portion of this plasmid was derived from a plasmid made by: Vann Bennett, Duke University, Durham, North Carolina, USA
Terms and licenses: Academic/Nonprofit Terms; Industry Terms: Not Available to Industry
How to cite: ankG-mCherry was a gift from Benedicte Dargent (Addgene plasmid # 42566 ; http://n2t.net/addgene:42566 ; RRID:Addgene_42566)
