[The description below was written by a language model from this plasmid's Addgene catalogue record and pLannotate feature annotations shown in this document.]
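Description:
ankG-mCherry is a mammalian expression plasmid of about 12.6 kb built on the Clontech pEGFP-N1 backbone, in which the original EGFP coding sequence was swapped for mCherry using SalI and NotI. It carries rat ankyrin G (Ank3), an insert of roughly 8.5 kb cloned between the EcoRI and SalI sites of the polylinker, both of which remain intact. The Ank3 open reading frame sits directly downstream of the human cytomegalovirus immediate-early enhancer and promoter. A short remnant of the multiple cloning site joins it to mCherry, so the encoded protein carries the red fluorescent tag at its C terminus. Transcripts are terminated by the SV40 polyadenylation signal. Short matches in the feature table to SV40 large T antigen, ble and an RSF origin are only fragments, probably incidental similarities within backbone sequence rather than functional parts.

The plasmid is propagated in E. coli at high copy through a pUC-type ColE1 origin, and an f1 origin is also present. Selection relies on a single Tn5 aminoglycoside phosphotransferase gene (NeoR/KanR) driven by tandem bacterial (bla) and SV40 early promoters and followed by the HSV TK polyadenylation signal. This arrangement gives kanamycin resistance in bacteria and could also support G418 selection in mammalian cells.

Ankyrin G is a membrane–cytoskeleton linker that helps maintain and target ion channels and cell adhesion molecules at axon initial segments and nodes of Ranvier. The associated publication concerns the link between microtubule end-binding proteins EB1 and EB3 and ankyrin G at the axon initial segment. This suggests the construct is used to express and visualise fluorescently tagged ankyrin G in transfected cells, although the record does not state the specific experiments. Part of the plasmid was derived from a construct made in another laboratory.
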