Features (pLannotate 1.2.2; 16 found; start..end, strand, type, name):
      5..64      +  rep_origin     RSF ori (fragment): Plasmids containing the RSF 1030 origin of replication can be propagated in E. coli cells that contain additional plasmids with compatible origins.
    132..435     +  enhancer       CMV enhancer: human cytomegalovirus immediate early enhancer
    436..639     +  promoter       CMV promoter: human cytomegalovirus (CMV) immediate early promoter
    662..705     +  misc_feature   MCS (fragment): multiple cloning site
    706..8571    +  CDS            Ank3: ANK3_RAT - Experimental evidence at protein level: Swiss-Prot protein existence level 1. Membrane-cytoskeleton linker. May participate in the maintenance/targeting of ion channels and cell adhesion molecules at the nodes of Ranvier and axonal initial segments. In skeletal muscle, required for costamere localization of DMD and betaDAG1 (By similarity). Regulates KCNA1 channel activity in function of dietary Mg(2+) levels, and thereby contributes to the regulation of renal Mg(2+) reabsorption (By similarity). From Rattus norvegicus (Rat).
   8572..8600    +  misc_feature   MCS (fragment): multiple cloning site
   8614..9324    +  CDS            mCherry: monomeric derivative of DsRed fluorescent protein (Shaner et al., 2004) mammalian codon-optimized
   9341..9424    +  CDS            large T antigen (fragment): large T antigen from SV40 (simian virus 40)
   9447..9568    +  polyA_signal   SV40 poly(A) signal: SV40 polyadenylation signal
   9602..10030   -  rep_origin     f1 ori (sequence partly withheld): f1 bacteriophage origin of replication; arrow indicates direction of (+) strand synthesis
  10057..10161   +  promoter       AmpR promoter: bla
  10163..10520   +  promoter       SV40 promoter: SV40 enhancer and early promoter
  10555..11349   +  CDS            NeoR/KanR: aminoglycoside phosphotransferase from Tn5; aph(3')-II (or nptII); confers resistance to neomycin, kanamycin, and G418 (Geneticin®)
  11370..11522   +  CDS            ble (fragment): BLE_KLEPN - Experimental evidence at protein level: Swiss-Prot protein existence level 1. Binding protein with a strong affinity to the bleomycin family of antibiotics. Binds to CL990; an antimitotic-antibiotic compound. From Klebsiella pneumoniae.
  11581..11628   +  polyA_signal   HSV TK poly(A) signal: herpes simplex virus thymidine kinase polyadenylation signal (Cole and Stacy, 1985)
  11957..12545   +  rep_origin     ori: high-copy-number ColE1/pMB1/pBR322/pUC origin of replication
>Addgene plasmid #42566 | ankG-mCherry | addgene full sequence | sequence record 443040 | Addgene NGS Result
GGCCTTTTGCTCACATGTTCTTTCCTGCGTTATCCCCTGATTCTGTGGATAACCGTATTACCGCCATGCA
TTAGTTATTAATAGTAATCAATTACGGGGTCATTAGTTCATAGCCCATATATGGAGTTCCGCGTTACATA
ACTTACGGTAAATGGCCCGCCTGGCTGACCGCCCAACGACCCCCGCCCATTGACGTCAATAATGACGTAT
GTTCCCATAGTAACGCCAATAGGGACTTTCCATTGACGTCAATGGGTGGAGTATTTACGGTAAACTGCCC
ACTTGGCAGTACATCAAGTGTATCATATGCCAAGTACGCCCCCTATTGACGTCAATGACGGTAAATGGCC
CGCCTGGCATTATGCCCAGTACATGACCTTATGGGACTTTCCTACTTGGCAGTACATCTACGTATTAGTC
ATCGCTATTACCATGGTGATGCGGTTTTGGCAGTACATCAATGGGCGTGGATAGCGGTTTGACTCACGGG
GATTTCCAAGTCTCCACCCCATTGACGTCAATGGGAGTTTGTTTTGGCACCAAAATCAACGGGACTTTCC
AAAATGTCGTAACAACTCCGCCCCATTGACGCAAATGGGCGGTAGGCGTGTACGGTGGGAGGTCTATATA
AGCAGAGCTGGTTTAGTGAACCGTCAGATCCGCTAGCGCTACCGGACTCAGATCTCGAGCTCAAGCTTCG
AATTCATGGCTCATGCCGCCTCCCAGTTAAAGAAAAACAGGGATTTAGAAATCAATGCGGAAGAAGAGAC
CGAGAAAAAAAAGAAGCACCGTAAACGGTCCCGGGATCGCAAGAAAAAGTCGGATGCCAATGCAAGTTAC
TTGAGAGCAGCTCGGGCGGGGCACCTGGAAAAGGCCCTTGACTACATCAAAAATGGAGTGGACGTCAACA
TCTGTAACCAGAATGGGTTGAATGCGCTCCATCTTGCTTCCAAAGAAGGCCATGTGGAAGTGGTCTCCGA
GCTGCTGCAGAGAGAAGCCAACGTCGATGCAGCCACAAAGAAAGGAAACACAGCCTTACACATCGCATCC
TTGGCTGGACAAGCGGAAGTGGTCAAGGTCTTGGTTACGAACGGAGCGAACGTCAACGCACAGTCTCAGA
ATGGCTTCACGCCGCTGTATATGGCGGCCCAGGAGAACCACCTGGAAGTCGTCAGGTTTCTTCTGGACAA
TGGTGCCAGCCAAAGCCTGGCTACAGAGGATGGCTTCACGCCATTGGCCGTGGCTCTTCAACAAGGTCAC
GACCAAGTCGTATCCCTCCTGCTCGAGAACGACACGAAGGGAAAAGTGCGCCTCCCAGCCCTCCACATCG
CGGCCCGGAAAGATGACACCAAAGCGGCAGCTCTGCTCCTACAGAACGACACCAATGCAGACATAGAGTC
AAAGATGGTGGTGAATAGAGCAACTGAGAGTGGCTTCACCTCACTCCACATAGCTGCCCACTACGGGAAT
ATCAATGTGGCCACGTTGCTGTTAAACCGAGCGGCTGCCGTGGACTTCACCGCACGGAATGACATCACTC
CTTTGCATGTTGCCTCGAAACGGGGAAACGCAAATATGGTAAAGCTGTTGCTCGACCGGGGTGCGAAGAT
CGACGCCAAGACCAGGGACGGTCTGACCCCGCTGCACTGCGGGGCGAGAAGTGGCCACGAGCAGGTGGTA
GAGATGTTGCTGGACAGAGCCGCCCCCATCCTTTCGAAAACCAAGAATGGACTGTCCCCACTGCACATGG
CCACACAAGGAGACCATTTAAACTGCGTCCAACTCCTCCTCCAGCACAACGTGCCCGTGGATGACGTCAC
CAACGACTACCTGACCGCCCTCCACGTGGCGGCCCACTGCGGCCATTACAAAGTTGCCAAGGTTCTTTTG
GATAAGAAAGCTAACCCCAATGCCAAAGCCCTGAATGGCTTCACCCCTCTCCATATCGCCTGCAAAAAGA
ACCGAATCCGAGTAATGGAACTCCTTTTGAAGCACGGTGCATCTATTCAAGCCGTAACCGAGTCGGGCCT
TACCCCAATCCATGTCGCTGCCTTCATGGGACATGTAAATATCGTGTCACAGCTAATGCATCATGGAGCC
TCCCCAAACACCACCAACGTGAGAGGAGAAACAGCATTGCATATGGCGGCTCGGTCGGGGCAAGCAGAAG
TGGTGCGGTATTTGGTACAAGATGGAGCTCAGGTAGAAGCAAAAGCTAAGGATGACCAGACCCCACTCCA
CATTTCAGCCCGACTCGGGAAGGCTGACATAGTGCAACAACTGTTACAGCAAGGAGCGTCCCCGAATGCA
GCAACAACTTCCGGGTACACCCCCCTTCACCTTTCGGCCAGAGAGGGGCATGAGGATGTAGCTGCCTTCC
TTCTGGACCATGGAGCATCTTTATCCATAACAACAAAGAAGGGATTCACGCCTCTGCATGTGGCTGCAAA
GTATGGGAAGCTTGAAGTGGCAAGTCTCCTGCTGCAGAAGAGTGCGTCTCCTGATGCCGCTGGGAAGAGC
GGGCTAACTCCACTGCATGTAGCAGCACATTACGATAATCAGAAAGTGGCCCTTCTGCTTTTGGACCAGG
GAGCCTCACCCCACGCAGCTGCAAAGAACGGTTATACGCCACTGCACATCGCCGCCAAGAAGAACCAGAT
GGACATAGCCACGTCCCTGCTGGAGTACGGTGCTGATGCAAACGCCGTTACCCGGCAAGGGATTGCGTCC
GTCCACCTTGCAGCGCAGGAAGGGCACGTGGACATGGTGTCGCTGCTCCTCAGTAGAAATGCGAACGTCA
ACTTGAGCAATAAGAGCGGCCTCACCCCACTCCACCTGGCGGCTCAAGAAGACCGAGTGAACGTGGCTGA
GGTCCTTGTCAACCAAGGGGCCCACGTGGATGCACAGACAAAGATGGGCTACACGCCGCTCCATGTGGGC
TGTCACTATGGAAACATCAAAATAGTCAATTTTCTGCTGCAGCATTCTGCGAAAGTTAATGCCAAGACAA
AGAATGGATACACGCCACTGCACCAGGCAGCCCAGCAGGGCCACACACACATCATCAACGTCCTGCTCCA
GAACAACGCTTCCCCCAATGAACTCACTGTGAATGGGAACACAGCCCTGGCCATCGCCCGACGCCTTGGC
TACATCTCGGTGGTTGACACCCTAAAGGTCGTGACAGAGGAAATTATGACCACCACTACCATCACGGAGA
AGCACAAAATGAATGTCCCAGAAACAATGAATGAAGTCCTCGACATGTCAGACGATGAAGTTGGTAAAGC
CAGCGCCCCCGAAAAGCTCAGTGATGGGGAATATATCTCAGATGGTGAAGAAGGTGAAGATGCCATCACA
GGGGACACTGACAAGTATCTCGGGCCACAGGACCTCAAGGAGCTGGGCGATGACTCCCTGCCTGCCGAGG
GCTATGTGGGCTTCAGTCTCGGAGCCCGTTCTGCCAGCCTTCGCTCCTTCAGTTCGGATAGGTCCTACAC
CCTGAACAGAAGCTCCTATGCGCGGGACAGCATGATGATCGAGGAGCTTCTGGTGCCATCCAAAGAGCAG
CACCTTCCATTCACGAGGGAGTTTGACTCCGACTCCCTCAGACACTACAGTTGGGCAGCAGACACACTGG
ACAATGTGAACCTGGTCTCCAGCCCTGTGCATTCTGGGTTTCTGGTTAGCTTTATGGTGGACGCGAGAGG
GGGCTCCATGCGAGGAAGCCGCCACCACGGGATGCGGATCATCATCCCTCCGCGCAAGTGTACGGCCCCC
ACCCGCATCACTTGCCGCCTGGTAAAGAGACATAAACTGGCCAACCCACCCCCCATGGTGGAAGGAGAGG
GATTAGCCAGTAGGCTGGTAGAAATGGGTCCTGCGGGGGCACAATTTTTAGGCCCGGTCATAGTGGAAAT
CCCTCATTTTGGGTCCATGAGAGGAAAGGAGAGGGAACTCATTGTCCTCCGGAGCGAGAACGGAGAGACC
TGGAAGGAACACCAGTTTGACAGCAAAAACGAAGACCTCTCGGAGCTCCTCAATGGCATGGACGAAGAAC
TTGACAGCCCAGAAGAGTTGGGCACAAAGCGCATCTGCAGAATCATCACGAAGGATTTCCCCCAGTATTT
CGCTGTGGTTTCCCGGATTAAGCAGGAAAGCAACCAGATTGGTCCCGAAGGTGGGATTCTGAGCAGCACC
ACGGTCCCCCTCGTCCAGGCGTCTTTCCCAGAGGGTGCCTTAACCAAAAGGATCCGTGTGGGTCTGCAGG
CTCAGCCCGTACCAGAGGAGACTGTGAAAAAGATCCTTGGAAACAAAGCAACGTTTAGCCCAATTGTCAC
GGTGGAGCCGAGGAGGAGGAAATTCCATAAGCCGATCACCATGACCATCCCGGTGCCCCCACCCTCGGGA
GAAGGCGTGTCCAATGGGTACAAGGGGGACACCACGCCCAGCCTGCGACTCCTCTGCAGCATTACAGGAG
GGACCTCGCCGGCTCAGTGGGAAGACATCACAGGCACAACCCCGCTGACCTTCATAAAGGACTGTGTGTC
TTTCACAACCAATGTTTCAGCCAGGTTCTGGCTGGCGGACTGCCATCAGGTGTTAGAAACCGTAGGGCTA
GCCTCGCAGCTGTACAGAGAGTTGATATGTGTCCCCTACATGGCCAAGTTTGTTGTTTTTGCCAAAACAA
ACGACCCAGTGGAATCCTCCCTAAGGTGCTTCTGTATGACAGACGACAGAGTGGACAAAACCCTGGAGCA
GCAGGAGAATTTCGAGGAGGTTGCCAGAAGCAAAGACATCGAGGTTCTGGAAGGAAAGCCCATCTATGTT
GATTGCTATGGAAACCTGGCTCCTCTGACCAAAGGAGGGCAGCAGCTTGTTTTTAACTTCTATTCTTTCA
AAGAAAACAGACTGCCATTTTCCATCAAGGTTAGAGACACCAGCCAAGAGCCCTGCGGCCGTCTGTCTTT
CCTGAAGGAGCCGAAAACAACAAAAGGATTACCCCAAACGGCTGTTTGCAACTTAAATATTACTCTACCG
GCGCATAAAAAGGCTGAGAAGGCAGACAGACGCCAGAGCTTCACATCCCTAGCCTTACGTAAGCGCTACA
GCTACTTGACTGAGCCCAGCATGAAAACAGTTGAACGGAGTTCAGGAACAGCAAGATCCCTTCCCACTAC
TTATTCACACAAGCCATTCTTTTCTACAAGACCATACCAGTCCTGGACTACGACTCCACTCACAGTGCCC
GGGCCGGCCAAATCAGGCTCCTTATCCAGCTCCCCCTCTAACACGCCGTCAGCGTCTCCGTTAAAATCCA
TATGGTCTGTTTCAACGCCTTCTCCGATCAAATCCACGCTAGGCGCCTCAACTACGTCATCAGTCAAATC
CATTAGTGATGTGGCGTCTCCTATTAGATCTTTCCGGACAATTTCTTCGCCAATAAGAACGGTGGCATCG
CCGTCTCCATACAATACCCAAGTTGCCTCTGGTACCCTTGGGAGGGTTCCCACCATCACAGAGGCCACAC
CTATAAAGGGGCTGGCTCCCAACTCAACTTTGTCCTCTCGAACTTCTCCTGTGACGACCGCAGGGTCTCT
GTTGGAGAGGTCGTCCATCACCATGACACCCCCTGCCTCCCCCAAAGCCAACATCACCATGTATTCCTCC
AGCTTGCCATTTAAGTCCATTATCACGTCAGCGGCACCGCTGATCTCCTCCCCTTTAAAGTCAGTGGTGT
CTCCGACCAAGTCTGCAGCTGATGTCATCTCAACAGCTAAAGCTGCGATGGCATCGACTCTCTCCTCCCC
CTTAAAGCAGATGTCTGGACATGCAGAAGTAGCGCTAGTCAATGGGTCTGTTTCTCCTCTGAAGTATCCT
TCCTCTTCCGCTTTAATTAACGGATGCAAAGCCACTGCCACATTACAGGACAAAATTTCTACACCCACAA
ATGCTGTGAGCTCGGTGGTGAGCGCGGCCCCTGACACGGTGGAGAAAGCGCTCTCCACCACAACAGCCAT
GCCCTTTTCCCCACTCAGGTCTTACGTTTCCGCTGCAGCGCCCTCTGCTTTTCAGTCCCTTAGAGCTCCC
TCTGCCAGTGCACTCTACACCTCCCTCGGGCCTTCAGTAGCTGTTACTACCTCATCCGTAACTTCATCGA
TAATCACAGTGCCAGTATACTCGGTAGTCAATGTTTTGCCAGAACCAGCATTGAAGAAACTTCCAGACTC
TAACTCGCTCACAAAATCGGCAGCGGCTTTGCTGTCGCCCATTAAAACATTGACTACGGAGACACGTCCT
CAGCCCCATTTCAATCGAACGTCATCTCCCGTCAAGTCCTCTCTGTTCCTGGCATCCTCGGCCCTTAAGC
CGTCAGTACCATCTTCTTTATCTTCCAGTCAGGAGATCTTAAAAGATGTGGCCGAGATGAAGGAGGACCT
CATGAGAATGACCGCCATACTGCAGACGGATGTGCCTGAGGAGAAGCCATTCCAGACCGACCTCCCCCGA
GAAGGGAGGATAGACGACGAAGAGCCTTTCAAAATCGTTGAGAAAGTGAAGGAAGACTTAGTCAAAGTCA
GTGAGATACTCAAAAAGGACGTGTGTGTCGAGAGCAAAGGGCCACCCAAGTCCCCAAAGAGTGACAAAGG
ACACTCTCCAGAAGATGACTGGACGGAATTTAGTTCTGAGGAAATACGAGAAGCCAGGCAGGCTGCTGCC
AGTCACGCCCCATCCCTGCCCGAGAGAGTACATGGAAAGGCCAACCTCACCAGAGTCATAGACTACCTGA
CCAATGACATCGGGAGCAGTTCACTGACCAACTTAAAGTACAAGTTTGAAGAGGCTAAGAAGGAAGGAGA
GGAGAGACAGAAGAGAATTTTAAAGCCAGCCATGGCCTTGCAGGAGCATAAACTCAAAATGCCGCCAGCC
TCCATGAGACCTTCCACCTCCGAGAAGGAACTGTGCAAGATGGCGGACTCCTTTTTTGGAACAGATGCCA
TCCTAGAGTCTCCCGATGACTTTTCTCAACATGACCAAGACAAAAGTCCCTTGTCCGACAGTGGCTTTGA
AACCCGAAGTGAGAAAACACCTTCAGCCCCCCAAAGTGCCGAGAGCACCGGCCCTAAGCCACTATTTCAT
GAAGTCCCCATCCCCCCTGTCATCACAGAGACGAGAACTGAAGTAGTCCACGTGATCAGGAGCTACGAGC
CCTCTACTGGGGAGATCCCCCAGTCCCAGCCAGAGGACCCCGTGTCTCCCAAACCTCCCCCTACATTTAT
GGAGTTGGAACCAAAGCCCACCGCCCCTAGCATTAAGGAAAAAGTGAAAGCATTCCAAATGAAAGCCAGT
AGCGAGGAAGAGGACCACAGTCGGGTTTTAAGCAAAGGCATGCGTGTCAAAGAAGAGACTCACATCACCA
CAACCACGAGGATGGTGTATCACTCCCCGCCTGGCAGTGAGTGTGCCTCCGAGAGGATTGAGGAGACCAT
GTCAGTCCATGACATTATGAAGGCTTTTCAGTCCGGGCGAGACCCTTCCAAAGAGCTGGCGGGGCTGTTT
GAACACAAGTCGGCCATGTCTCCGGATGTTGCCAAGTCTGCTGCTGAGACCTCGGCCCAGCACGCAGAGA
AGGACAACCAAATGAAACCCAAACTGGAGCGTATTATAGAGGTCCACATCGAAAAAGGTCCACAGAGTCC
TTGTGAGCGGACGGATATCAGGATGGCAATAGTAGCCGATCACCTGGGACTTAGTTGGACAGAGCTGGCA
AGGGAACTGAATTTTTCAGTGGATGAAATCAACCAAATACGAGTGGAAAATCCCAATTCTTTAATTTCTC
AGAGCTTCATGTTATTAAAAAAGTGGGTGACGAGAGACGGGAAGAATGCCACAACTGATGCCTTAACTTC
GGTCTTAACAAAAATTAACCGAATAGACATAGTAACTCTGCTGGAAGGACCAATATTTGATTATGGGAAT
ATTTCAGGCACCAGAAGCTTTGCAGATGAAAACAATGTTTTCCATGACCCAGTTGATGGTTGGCAGAACG
AGACGCCAAGTGGAAGCCTAGAGTCCCCGGCGCAAGCGCGAAGAATAACCGGTGGGTTACTGGACCGTCT
GGACGACAGCTCTGACCAGGTTCGGGATCCCATTACCTCATACCTCACAGGAGAAGCTGGGAAGTTCGAA
GCAAACGGAAACCACGCAGAAGTCATTCCAGAAGCAAAGGCCAAGGCCTACTTTCCTGAATCCCAAAACG
ATATAGGGAAACAGAGCATCAAGGAGAACTTGAAACCAAAAACACACGGATGTGGTCGCGCTGAGGAACC
AGTGTCGCCCCTCACAGCCTACCAGAAATCTCTAGAAGAAACCAGCAAGCTTGTCATAGAAGACGCACCT
AAACCCTGTGTGCCTGTCGGCATGAAAAAGATGACCAGGACTCCGGCTGACGGCAAAGCCAGGCTCAACC
TCCAGGAAGAGGAGGGGTCCGCCAGGTCAGAGCCTAAGCAGGGAGAAGGCTATAAGGTGAAAACAAAGAA
GGAAATCCGGAATGTGGAGAAGAAAGCCCACCAGTCGACGGTACCGCGGGCCCGGGATCCACCGGTCGCC
ACCATGGTGAGCAAGGGCGAGGAGGATAACATGGCCATCATCAAGGAGTTCATGCGCTTCAAGGTGCACA
TGGAGGGCTCCGTGAACGGCCACGAGTTCGAGATCGAGGGCGAGGGCGAGGGCCGCCCCTACGAGGGCAC
CCAGACCGCCAAGCTGAAGGTGACCAAGGGTGGCCCCCTGCCCTTCGCCTGGGACATCCTGTCCCCTCAG
TTCATGTACGGCTCCAAGGCCTACGTGAAGCACCCCGCCGACATCCCCGACTACTTGAAGCTGTCCTTCC
CCGAGGGCTTCAAGTGGGAGCGCGTGATGAACTTCGAGGACGGCGGCGTGGTGACCGTGACCCAGGACTC
CTCCCTGCAGGACGGCGAGTTCATCTACAAGGTGAAGCTGCGCGGCACCAACTTCCCCTCCGACGGCCCC
GTAATGCAGAAGAAGACCATGGGCTGGGAGGCCTCCTCCGAGCGGATGTACCCCGAGGACGGCGCCCTGA
AGGGCGAGATCAAGCAGAGGCTGAAGCTGAAGGACGGCGGCCACTACGACGCTGAGGTCAAGACCACCTA
CAAGGCCAAGAAGCCCGTGCAGCTGCCCGGCGCCTACAACGTCAACATCAAGTTGGACATCACCTCCCAC
AACGAGGACTACACCATCGTGGAACAGTACGAACGCGCCGAGGGCCGCCACTCCACCGGCGGCATGGACG
AGCTGTACAAGTAGGGCGGCCGCGACTCTAGATCATAATCAGCCATACCACATTTGTAGAGGTTTTACTT
GCTTTAAAAAACCTCCCACACCTCCCCCTGAACCTGAAACATAAAATGAATGCAATTGTTGTTGTTAACT
TGTTTATTGCAGCTTATAATGGTTACAAATAAAGCAATAGCATCACAAATTTCACAAATAAAGCATTTTT
TTCACTGCATTCTAGTTGTGGTTTGTCCAAACTCATCAATGTATCTTAAGGCGTAAATTGTAAGCGTTAA
TATTTTGTTAAAATTCGCGTTAAATTTTTGTTAAATCAGCTCATTTTTTAACCAATAGGCCGAAATCGGC
AAAATCCCTTATAAATCAAAAGAATAGACCGAGATAGGGT
[37 nt withheld, positions 9701-9737]
AAAGAACGTGGACTCCAACGTCAAAGG
[49 nt withheld, positions 9765-9813]
T
[91 nt withheld, positions 9815-9905]
G
[124 nt withheld, positions 9907-10030]
CAGGTGGCACTTTTCGGGGAAATGTGCGCGGAACCCCTATTTGTTTATTTTTCTAAATACATTCAAATAT
GTATCCGCTCATGAGACAATAACCCTGATAAATGCTTCAATAATATTGAAAAAGGAAGAGTCCTGAGGCG
GAAAGAACCAGCTGTGGAATGTGTGTCAGTTAGGGTGTGGAAAGTCCCCAGGCTCCCCAGCAGGCAGAAG
TATGCAAAGCATGCATCTCAATTAGTCAGCAACCAGGTGTGGAAAGTCCCCAGGCTCCCCAGCAGGCAGA
AGTATGCAAAGCATGCATCTCAATTAGTCAGCAACCATAGTCCCGCCCCTAACTCCGCCCATCCCGCCCC
TAACTCCGCCCAGTTCCGCCCATTCTCCGCCCCATGGCTGACTAATTTTTTTTATTTATGCAGAGGCCGA
GGCCGCCTCGGCCTCTGAGCTATTCCAGAAGTAGTGAGGAGGCTTTTTTGGAGGCCTAGGCTTTTGCAAA
GATCGATCAAGAGACAGGATGAGGATCGTTTCGCATGATTGAACAAGATGGATTGCACGCAGGTTCTCCG
GCCGCTTGGGTGGAGAGGCTATTCGGCTATGACTGGGCACAACAGACAATCGGCTGCTCTGATGCCGCCG
TGTTCCGGCTGTCAGCGCAGGGGCGCCCGGTTCTTTTTGTCAAGACCGACCTGTCCGGTGCCCTGAATGA
ACTGCAAGACGAGGCAGCGCGGCTATCGTGGCTGGCCACGACGGGCGTTCCTTGCGCAGCTGTGCTCGAC
GTTGTCACTGAAGCGGGAAGGGACTGGCTGCTATTGGGCGAAGTGCCGGGGCAGGATCTCCTGTCATCTC
ACCTTGCTCCTGCCGAGAAAGTATCCATCATGGCTGATGCAATGCGGCGGCTGCATACGCTTGATCCGGC
TACCTGCCCATTCGACCACCAAGCGAAACATCGCATCGAGCGAGCACGTACTCGGATGGAAGCCGGTCTT
GTCGATCAGGATGATCTGGACGAAGAGCATCAGGGGCTCGCGCCAGCCGAACTGTTCGCCAGGCTCAAGG
CGAGCATGCCCGACGGCGAGGATCTCGTCGTGACCCATGGCGATGCCTGCTTGCCGAATATCATGGTGGA
AAATGGCCGCTTTTCTGGATTCATCGACTGTGGCCGGCTGGGTGTGGCGGACCGCTATCAGGACATAGCG
TTGGCTACCCGTGATATTGCTGAAGAGCTTGGCGGCGAATGGGCTGACCGCTTCCTCGTGCTTTACGGTA
TCGCCGCTCCCGATTCGCAGCGCATCGCCTTCTATCGCCTTCTTGACGAGTTCTTCTGAGCGGGACTCTG
GGGTTCGAAATGACCGACCAAGCGACGCCCAACCTGCCATCACGAGATTTCGATTCCACCGCCGCCTTCT
ATGAAAGGTTGGGCTTCGGAATCGTTTTCCGGGACGCCGGCTGGATGATCCTCCAGCGCGGGGATCTCAT
GCTGGAGTTCTTCGCCCACCCTAGGGGGAGGCTAACTGAAACACGGAAGGAGACAATACCGGAAGGAACC
CGCGCTATGACGGCAATAAAAAGACAGAATAAAACGCACGGTGTTGGGTCGTTTGTTCATAAACGCGGGG
TTCGGTCCCAGGGCTGGCACTCTGTCGATACCCCACCGAGACCCCATTGGGGCCAATACGCCCGCGTTTC
TTCCTTTTCCCCACCCCACCCCCCAAGTTCGGGTGAAGGCCCAGGGCTCGCAGCCAACGTCGGGGCGGCA
GGCCCTGCCATAGCCTCAGGTTACTCATATATACTTTAGATTGATTTAAAACTTCATTTTTAATTTAAAA
GGATCTAGGTGAAGATCCTTTTTGATAATCTCATGACCAAAATCCCTTAACGTGAGTTTTCGTTCCACTG
AGCGTCAGACCCCGTAGAAAAGATCAAAGGATCTTCTTGAGATCCTTTTTTTCTGCGCGTAATCTGCTGC
TTGCAAACAAAAAAACCACCGCTACCAGCGGTGGTTTGTTTGCCGGATCAAGAGCTACCAACTCTTTTTC
CGAAGGTAACTGGCTTCAGCAGAGCGCAGATACCAAATACTGTTCTTCTAGTGTAGCCGTAGTTAGGCCA
CCACTTCAAGAACTCTGTAGCACCGCCTACATACCTCGCTCTGCTAATCCTGTTACCAGTGGCTGCTGCC
AGTGGCGATAAGTCGTGTCTTACCGGGTTGGACTCAAGACGATAGTTACCGGATAAGGCGCAGCGGTCGG
GCTGAACGGGGGGTTCGTGCACACAGCCCAGCTTGGAGCGAACGACCTACACCGAACTGAGATACCTACA
GCGTGAGCTATGAGAAAGCGCCACGCTTCCCGAAGGGAGAAAGGCGGACAGGTATCCGGTAAGCGGCAGG
GTCGGAACAGGAGAGCGCACGAGGGAGCTTCCAGGGGGAAACGCCTGGTATCTTTATAGTCCTGTCGGGT
TTCGCCACCTCTGACTTGAGCGTCGATTTTTGTGATGCTCGTCAGGGGGGCGGAGCCTATGGAAAAACGC
CAGCAACGCGGCCTTTTTACGGTTCCTGGCCTTTTGCT
