>Addgene plasmid #42566 | ankG-mCherry | addgene partial sequence | sequence record 63176 | mCherry-R 5'-TTGGTCACCTTCAGCTTGG-3'
GCCCTCGCCCTCGCCCTCGATCTCGAACTCGTGGCCGTTCACGGAGCCCTCCATGTGCACCTTGAAGCGC
ATGAACTCCTTGATGATGGCCATGTTATCCTCCTCGCCCTTGCTCACCATGGTGGCGACCGGTGGATCCC
GGGCCCGCGGTACCGTCGACTGGTGGGCTTTCTTCTCCACATTCCGGATTTCCTTCTTTGTTTTCACCTT
ATAGCCTTCTCCCTGCTTAGGCTCTGACCTGGCGGACCCCTCCTCTTCCTGGAGGTTGAGCCTGGCTTTG
CCGTCAGCCGGAGTCCTGGTCATCTTTTTCATGCCGACAGGCACACAGGGTTTAGGTGCGTCTTCTATGA
CAAGCTTGCTGGTTTCTTCTAGAGATTTCTGGTAGGCTGTGAGGGGCGACACTGGTTCCTCAGCGCGACC
ACATCCGTGTGTTTTTGGTTTCAAGTTCTCCTTGATGCTCTGTTTCCCTATATCGTTTTGGGATTCAGGA
AAGTAGGCCTTGGCCTTTGCTTCTGGAATGACTTCTGCGTGGTTTCCGTTTGCTTCGAACTTCCCAGCTT
CTCCTGTGAGGTATGAGGTAATGGGATCCCGAACCTGGTCAGAGCTGTCGTCCAGACGGTCCAGTAACCC
ACCGGTTATTCTTCGCGCTTGCGCCGGGGACTCTAGGCTTCCACTTGGCGTCTCGTTCTGCCAACCATCA
ACTGGGTCATGGAAAACATTGTTTTCATCTGCAAAGCTTCTGGTGCCTGAAATATTCCCATAATCAAATA
TTGGTCCTTCCAGCAGAGTTACTATGTCTATTCGGTTAATTTTTGTTAAGACCGAAGTTAAGGCATCAGT
TGTGGCATTCTTCCCGTCTCTCGTCACCCACTTTTTTAATAACATGAAGCTCTGAGAAAT
