>Addgene plasmid #42566 | ankG-mCherry | addgene partial sequence | sequence record 63177 | SV40pA-R 5'-GAAATTTGTGATGCTATTGC-3'
AGCTGCATAACAAGTTAACAACAACAATTGCATTCATTTTATGTTTCAGGTTCAGGGGGAGGTGTGGGAG
GTTTTTTAAAGCAAGTAAAACCTCTACAAATGTGGTATGGCTGATTATGATCTAGAGTCGCGGCCGCCCT
ACTTGTACAGCTCGTCCATGCCGCCGGTGGAGTGGCGGCCCTCGGCGCGTTCGTACTGTTCCACGATGGT
GTAGTCCTCGTTGTGGGAGGTGATGTCCAACTTGATGTTGACGTTGTAGGCGCCGGGCAGCTGCACGGGC
TTCTTGGCCTTGTAGGTGGTCTTGACCTCAGCGTCGTAGTGGCCGCCGTCCTTCAGCTTCAGCCTCTGCT
TGATCTCGCCCTTCAGGGCGCCGTCCTCGGGGTACATCCGCTCGGAGGAGGCCTCCCAGCCCATGGTCTT
CTTCTGCATTACGGGGCCGTCGGAGGGGAAGTTGGTGCCGCGCAGCTTCACCTTGTAGATGAACTCGCCG
TCCTGCAGGGAGGAGTCCTGGGTCACGGTCACCACGCCGCCGTCCTCGAAGTTCATCACGCGCTCCCACT
TGAAGCCCTCGGGGAAGGACAGCTTCAAGTAGTCGGGGATGTCGGCGGGGTGCTTCACGTAGGCCTTGGA
GCCGTACATGAACTGAGGGGACAGGATGTCCCAGGCGAAGGGCAGGGGGCCACCCTTGGTCACCTTCAGC
TTGGCGGTCTGGGTGCCCTCGTAGGGGCGGCCCTCGCCCTCGCCCTCGATCTCGAACTCGTGGCCGTTCA
CGGAGCCCTCCATGTGCACCTTGAAGCGCATGAACTCCTTGATGATGGCCATGTTATCCTCCTCGCCCTT
GCTCACCATGGTGGCGACCGGTGGATCCCGGGCCCGCGGTACCGTCGACTGGTGGGCTTTCTTCTCCACA
TTCCGGATTTCCTTCTTTGTTTTCACCTTATAGCCTTCTCC
